Addgene plasmid #100515: pRK5-HA-SAMTOR (D190A)
Purpose: Expresses HA tagged SAMTOR D190A mutant in mammalian cells
Depositing lab: David Sabatini. Depositing organization: Whitehead Institute for Biomedical Research. Publication: SAMTOR is an S-adenosylmethionine sensor for the mTORC1 pathway. Gu X, Orozco JM, Saxton RA, Condon KJ, Liu GY, Krawczyk PA, Scaria SM, Harper JW, Gygi SP, Sabatini DM. Science. 2017 Nov 10;358(6364):813-818. doi: 10.1126/science.aao3265. PubMed 29123071.
Backbone
  Vector backbone: pRK5
  Vector type: Mammalian Expression
Growth in bacteria
  Bacterial resistance: Ampicillin, 100 μg/mL
  Growth temperature: 37°C
  Growth strain: DH5alpha
  Copy number: Unknown
Gene/Insert
  Gene/Insert name: SAMTOR (alt name: C7orf60)
  Species: H. sapiens (human)
  Mutation: D190A
  GenBank ID: NM_152556.2
  Entrez Gene: BMT2 (a.k.a. C7orf60)
  Tag / fusion protein: HA (N terminal on insert)
  Cloning method: Restriction Enzyme; 5′ cloning site SalI (not destroyed); 3′ cloning site NotI (not destroyed)
  Sequencing primers: 5′ SP6 : ATT TAG GTG ACA CTA TAG; 3′ pRK5-3': TGT AAC CAT TAT AAG CTG
Terms and licenses: Academic/Nonprofit Terms; Industry Terms: Not Available to Industry
How to cite: pRK5-HA-SAMTOR (D190A) was a gift from David Sabatini (Addgene plasmid # 100515 ; http://n2t.net/addgene:100515 ; RRID:Addgene_100515)
