[The description below was written by a language model from this plasmid's Addgene catalogue record and pLannotate feature annotations shown in this document.]
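Description:
pRK5-HA-SAMTOR (D190A) is a mammalian expression plasmid of about 6 kb built on the pRK5 backbone. It carries the human SAMTOR coding sequence (gene symbol BMT2, formerly C7orf60) with an aspartate-to-alanine substitution at residue 190 and an N-terminal HA epitope tag. The insert was cloned between SalI and NotI sites, both of which remain intact. Transcription in mammalian cells is driven by the human cytomegalovirus immediate early enhancer and promoter, followed by a fragment of CMV intron A, and the transcript is terminated by an SV40 polyadenylation signal downstream of the open reading frame. An SP6 promoter lies just upstream of the insert and doubles as a sequencing primer site. The feature table annotates the BMT2 reading frame but not the HA tag itself. It also flags a short fragment resembling an immunoglobulin heavy chain signal sequence upstream of the insert, whose significance the record does not explain.

In bacteria the plasmid is maintained through a high-copy ColE1/pUC-type origin and selected with ampicillin via the β-lactamase gene. The backbone also contains an M13 phage origin for single-stranded DNA production, an SV40 enhancer/early promoter region, and remnants of lac, rop and bom sequences that are vestiges of earlier cloning vectors. No mammalian selection marker is annotated, so the construct appears suited to transient transfection. The associated publication identifies SAMTOR as an S-adenosylmethionine sensor for the mTORC1 pathway. This plasmid allows the D190A mutant to be expressed and then detected or immunoprecipitated through its HA tag, although the record does not state the functional consequence of the mutation.
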