Features (pLannotate 1.2.2; 20 found; start..end, strand, type, name):
      1..380     +  enhancer       CMV enhancer: human cytomegalovirus immediate early enhancer
    381..584     +  promoter       CMV promoter: human cytomegalovirus (CMV) immediate early promoter
    720..763     +  intron         CMV intron (fragment): modified intron A from human cytomegalovirus
    815..833     +  promoter       SP6 promoter: promoter for bacteriophage SP6 RNA polymerase
    837..874     +  CDS            IgH signal sequence (fragment): signal sequence from the mouse immunoglobulin heavy chain variable region
   1019..2233    +  CDS            BMT2: SAMTR_HUMAN - Also known as C7orf60 From Homo sapiens (Human).
   2283..2417    +  polyA_signal   SV40 poly(A) signal: SV40 polyadenylation signal
   2486..2843    +  promoter       SV40 promoter: SV40 enhancer and early promoter
   2862..3016    +  CDS            lacZα (fragment): LacZα fragment of β-galactosidase; lacZ fragment
   3022..3073    -  misc_feature   bom (fragment): basis of mobility region from pBR322
   3092..3472    +  rep_origin     M13 ori (sequence partly withheld): M13 bacteriophage origin of replication; arrow indicates direction of (+) strand synthesis
   3548..3597    -  misc_feature   bom (fragment): basis of mobility region from pBR322
   3699..3734    -  CDS            rop (fragment): Rop protein, which maintains plasmids at low copy number; rop
   3829..3933    +  promoter       AmpR promoter: bla
   3934..4794    +  CDS            AmpR: β-lactamase; bla; confers resistance to ampicillin, carbenicillin, and related antibiotics
   4965..5553    +  rep_origin     ori: high-copy-number ColE1/pMB1/pBR322/pUC origin of replication
   5736..5828    +  CDS            lacI (fragment): lac repressor; lacI; The lac repressor binds to the lac operator to inhibit transcription in E. coli. This inhibition can be relieved by adding lactose or isopropyl-β-D-thiogalactopyranoside (IPTG).
   5841..5862    +  protein_bind   CAP binding site: CAP binding activates transcription in the presence of cAMP. E. coli catabolite activator protein
   5877..5907    +  promoter       lac promoter: promoter for the E. coli lac operon
   5915..5931    +  protein_bind   lac operator: The lac repressor binds to the lac operator to inhibit transcription in E. coli. This inhibition can be relieved by adding lactose or isopropyl-β-D-thiogalactopyranoside (IPTG). lac repressor encoded by lacI
>Addgene plasmid #100515 | pRK5-HA-SAMTOR (D190A) | addgene full sequence | sequence record 194178 | Addgene NGS Result
GACATTGATTATTGACTAGTTATTAATAGTAATCAATTACGGGGTCATTAGTTCATAGCCCATATATGGA
GTTCCGCGTTACATAACTTACGGTAAATGGCCCGCCTGGCTGACCGCCCAACGACCCCCGCCCATTGACG
TCAATAATGACGTATGTTCCCATAGTAACGCCAATAGGGACTTTCCATTGACGTCAATGGGTGGAGTATT
TACGGTAAACTGCCCACTTGGCAGTACATCAAGTGTATCATATGCCAAGTACGCCCCCTATTGACGTCAA
TGACGGTAAATGGCCCGCCTGGCATTATGCCCAGTACATGACCTTATGGGACTTTCCTACTTGGCAGTAC
ATCTACGTATTAGTCATCGCTATTACCATGGTGATGCGGTTTTGGCAGTACATCAATGGGCGTGGATAGC
GGTTTGACTCACGGGGATTTCCAAGTCTCCACCCCATTGACGTCAATGGGAGTTTGTTTTGGCACCAAAA
TCAACGGGACTTTCCAAAATGTCGTAACAACTCCGCCCCATTGACGCAAATGGGCGGTAGGCGTGTACGG
TGGGAGGTCTATATAAGCAGAGCTCGTTTAGTGAACCGTCAGATCGCCTGGAGACGCCATCCACGCTGTT
TTGACCTCCATAGAAGACACCGGGACCGATCCAGCCTCCGCGGCCGGGAACGGTGCATTGGAACGCGGAT
TCCCCGTGCCAAGAGTGACGTAAGTACCGCCTATAGAGTCTATAGGCCCACCCCCTTGGCTTCGTTAGAA
CGCGGCTACAATTAATACATAACCTTATGTATCATACACATACGATTTAGGTGACACTATAGAATAACAT
CCACTTTGCCTTTCTCTCCACAGGTGTCCACTCCCAGGTCCAACTGCACCTCGGTTCTATCGATTGAATT
CCCGAACCGACAGTCGGTCTCTTCACCAAGGCCATTCGCGCCACCATGGGCTACCCCTATGATGTGCCTG
ACTACGCAGATCTCAATGGTGGTGGTGGTGGGTCGACGATGGAGCCAGGGGCCGGCGGCCGAAATACTGC
TCGTGCGCAGAGGGCCGGGTCCCCGAACACTCCGCCGCCCCGGGAGCAGGAGCGGAAACTGGAGCAGGAG
AAGCTCTCCGGTGTGGTGAAGAGCGTCCACCGGCGGCTCCGCAAGAAGTACCGAGAAGTGGGAGATTTTG
ATAAGATCTGGCGAGAACACTGTGAGGATGAAGAAACTCTTTGTGAATATGCCGTTGCAATGAAAAATTT
GGCAGATAATCATTGGGCAAAAACTTGTGAGGGCGAAGGTCGTATTGAATGGTGTTGTAGTGTATGCAGA
GAATATTTCCAAAATGGTGGGAAGAGAAAAGCACTTGAGAAAGATGAAAAAAGAGCTGTACTTGCCACTA
AGACCACTCCAGCCTTAAATATGCATGAGTCTTCTCAACTTGAAGGTCATTTAACCAACCTCAGCTTTAC
AAACCCTGAATTTATAACTGAGTTGCTACAAGCCTCAGGAAAAATCAGATTACTTGATGTTGGCAGCTGC
TTTAACCCATTTCTGAAGTTTGAAGAATTTCTAACTGTTGGCATAGCTATTGTACCTGCTGTAGAGAGTG
TCTATAAATGTGATTTCCTGAACTTACAGCTTCAGCAACCACTCCAGCTTGCACAGGATGCTATAGATGC
TTTTTTGAAGCAGCTGAAAAACCCTATTGATTCTCTTCCTGGAGAGCTTTTCCATGTGGTTGTTTTCTCT
CTCCTTCTTTCTTATTTTCCATCTCCTTACCAGCGATGGATTTGCTGCAAGAAAGCCCATGAACTGTTAG
TGTTAAATGGTTTATTACTAATCATCACACCTGATTCCTCCCATCAGAACCGTCATGCTATGATGATGAA
AAGCTGGAAGATTGCTATAGAGTCCCTGGGCTTTAAACGCTTCAAGTACTCAAAATTTTCACATATGCAT
CTGATGGCATTTAGGAAAATCTCTCTAAAAACCACAAGTGACTTGGTTAGTAGGAACTACCCAGGAATGT
TATATATTCCTCAAGATTTCAACAGTATAGAAGATGAGGAATATTCTAACCCTTCCTGCTATGTTCGATC
AGATATAGAAGATGAACAACTAGCATATGGTTTCACAGAACTCCCTGATGCGCCATATGACTCAGATTCT
GGAGAAAGTCAAGCCAGCTCTATTCCTTTCTATGAGCTAGAAGACCCCATATTACTTTTAAGTTAAGCGG
CCGCTAAGTAAGTAAGGATCCCCAGCTTGGCCGCCATGGCCCAACTTGTTTATTGCAGCTTATAATGGTT
ACAAATAAAGCAATAGCATCACAAATTTCACAAATAAAGCATTTTTTTCACTGCATTCTAGTTGTGGTTT
GTCCAAACTCATCAATGTATCTTATCATGTCTGGATCGGGAATTAATTCGGCGCAGCACCATGGCCTGAA
ATAACCTCTGAAAGAGGAACTTGGTTAGGTACCTTCTGAGGCGGAAAGAACCAGCTGTGGAATGTGTGTC
AGTTAGGGTGTGGAAAGTCCCCAGGCTCCCCAGCAGGCAGAAGTATGCAAAGCATGCATCTCAATTAGTC
AGCAACCAGGTGTGGAAAGTCCCCAGGCTCCCCAGCAGGCAGAAGTATGCAAAGCATGCATCTCAATTAG
TCAGCAACCATAGTCCCGCCCCTAACTCCGCCCATCCCGCCCCTAACTCCGCCCAGTTCCGCCCATTCTC
CGCCCCATGGCTGACTAATTTTTTTTATTTATGCAGAGGCCGAGGCCGCCTCGGCCTCTGAGCTATTCCA
GAAGTAGTGAGGAGGCTTTTTTGGAGGCCTAGGCTTTTGCAAAAAGCTGTTAACAGCTTGGCACTGGCCG
TCGTTTTACAACGTCGTGACTGGGAAAACCCTGGCGTTACCCAACTTAATCGCCTTGCAGCACATCCCCC
TTTCGCCAGCTGGCGTAATAGCGAAGAGGCCCGCACCGATCGCCCTTCCCAACAGTTGCGCAGCCTGAAT
GGCGAATGGCGCCTGATGCGGTATTTTCTCCTTACGCATCTGTGCGGTATTTCACACCGCATA
[142 nt withheld, positions 3074-3215]
C
[141 nt withheld, positions 3217-3357]
CCTTTGACGTTGGAGTCCACGTTCTTT
[37 nt withheld, positions 3385-3421]
ACCCTATCTCGGGCTATTCTTTTGATTTATAAGGGATTTTGCCGATTTCGGCCTATTGGTTAAAAAATGA
GCTGATTTAACAAAAATTTAACGCGAATTTTAACAAAATATTAACGTTTACAATTTTATGGTGCACTCTC
AGTACAATCTGCTCTGATGCCGCATAGTTAAGCCAGCCCCGACACCCGCCAACACCCGCTGACGCGCCCT
GACGGGCTTGTCTGCTCCCGGCATCCGCTTACAGACAAGCTGTGACCGTCTCCGGGAGCTGCATGTGTCA
GAGGTTTTCACCGTCATCACCGAAACGCGCGAGACGAAAGGGCCTCGTGATACGCCTATTTTTATAGGTT
AATGTCATGATAATAATGGTTTCTTAGACGTCAGGTGGCACTTTTCGGGGAAATGTGCGCGGAACCCCTA
TTTGTTTATTTTTCTAAATACATTCAAATATGTATCCGCTCATGAGACAATAACCCTGATAAATGCTTCA
ATAATATTGAAAAAGGAAGAGTATGAGTATTCAACATTTCCGTGTCGCCCTTATTCCCTTTTTTGCGGCA
TTTTGCCTTCCTGTTTTTGCTCACCCAGAAACGCTGGTGAAAGTAAAAGATGCTGAAGATCAGTTGGGTG
CACGAGTGGGTTACATCGAACTGGATCTCAACAGCGGTAAGATCCTTGAGAGTTTTCGCCCCGAAGAACG
TTTTCCAATGATGAGCACTTTTAAAGTTCTGCTATGTGGCGCGGTATTATCCCGTATTGACGCCGGGCAA
GAGCAACTCGGTCGCCGCATACACTATTCTCAGAATGACTTGGTTGAGTACTCACCAGTCACAGAAAAGC
ATCTTACGGATGGCATGACAGTAAGAGAATTATGCAGTGCTGCCATAACCATGAGTGATAACACTGCGGC
CAACTTACTTCTGACAACGATCGGAGGACCGAAGGAGCTAACCGCTTTTTTGCACAACATGGGGGATCAT
GTAACTCGCCTTGATCGTTGGGAACCGGAGCTGAATGAAGCCATACCAAACGACGAGCGTGACACCACGA
TGCCTGTAGCAATGGCAACAACGTTGCGCAAACTATTAACTGGCGAACTACTTACTCTAGCTTCCCGGCA
ACAATTAATAGACTGGATGGAGGCGGATAAAGTTGCAGGACCACTTCTGCGCTCGGCCCTTCCGGCTGGC
TGGTTTATTGCTGATAAATCTGGAGCCGGTGAGCGTGGGTCTCGCGGTATCATTGCAGCACTGGGGCCAG
ATGGTAAGCCCTCCCGTATCGTAGTTATCTACACGACGGGGAGTCAGGCAACTATGGATGAACGAAATAG
ACAGATCGCTGAGATAGGTGCCTCACTGATTAAGCATTGGTAACTGTCAGACCAAGTTTACTCATATATA
CTTTAGATTGATTTAAAACTTCATTTTTAATTTAAAAGGATCTAGGTGAAGATCCTTTTTGATAATCTCA
TGACCAAAATCCCTTAACGTGAGTTTTCGTTCCACTGAGCGTCAGACCCCGTAGAAAAGATCAAAGGATC
TTCTTGAGATCCTTTTTTTCTGCGCGTAATCTGCTGCTTGCAAACAAAAAAACCACCGCTACCAGCGGTG
GTTTGTTTGCCGGATCAAGAGCTACCAACTCTTTTTCCGAAGGTAACTGGCTTCAGCAGAGCGCAGATAC
CAAATACTGTTCTTCTAGTGTAGCCGTAGTTAGGCCACCACTTCAAGAACTCTGTAGCACCGCCTACATA
CCTCGCTCTGCTAATCCTGTTACCAGTGGCTGCTGCCAGTGGCGATAAGTCGTGTCTTACCGGGTTGGAC
TCAAGACGATAGTTACCGGATAAGGCGCAGCGGTCGGGCTGAACGGGGGGTTCGTGCACACAGCCCAGCT
TGGAGCGAACGACCTACACCGAACTGAGATACCTACAGCGTGAGCTATGAGAAAGCGCCACGCTTCCCGA
AGGGAGAAAGGCGGACAGGTATCCGGTAAGCGGCAGGGTCGGAACAGGAGAGCGCACGAGGGAGCTTCCA
GGGGGAAACGCCTGGTATCTTTATAGTCCTGTCGGGTTTCGCCACCTCTGACTTGAGCGTCGATTTTTGT
GATGCTCGTCAGGGGGGCGGAGCCTATGGAAAAACGCCAGCAACGCGGCCTTTTTACGGTTCCTGGCCTT
TTGCTGGCCTTTTGCTCACATGTTCTTTCCTGCGTTATCCCCTGATTCTGTGGATAACCGTATTACCGCC
TTTGAGTGAGCTGATACCGCTCGCCGCAGCCGAACGACCGAGCGCAGCGAGTCAGTGAGCGAGGAAGCGG
AAGAGCGCCCAATACGCAAACCGCCTCTCCCCGCGCGTTGGCCGATTCATTAATGCAGCTGGCACGACAG
GTTTCCCGACTGGAAAGCGGGCAGTGAGCGCAACGCAATTAATGTGAGTTAGCTCACTCATTAGGCACCC
CAGGCTTTACACTTTATGCTTCCGGCTCGTATGTTGTGTGGAATTGTGAGCGGATAACAATTTCACACAG
GAAACAGCTATGACATGATTACGAATTAATTCGAGCTCGCCC
